Addgene plasmid #199389: pDest_U6_A2_CG2_T3_gRNA
Purpose: pDEL113; Gateway Destination vector for cell-type specific CRISPR encoding nrg1 type III sgRNA
Depositing lab: William Talbot. Depositing organization: Stanford University. Publication: Unmyelinated sensory neurons use Neuregulin signals to promote myelination of interneurons in the CNS. Lysko DE, Talbot WS. Cell Rep. 2022 Nov 15;41(7):111669. doi: 10.1016/j.celrep.2022.111669. PubMed 36384112.
Backbone
  Vector backbone: pDestTol2CG2-U6:gRNA
  Vector type: Tol2 destination vector
Growth in bacteria
  Bacterial resistance: Chloramphenicol and Ampicillin, 25 & 100 μg/mL
  Growth temperature: 37°C
  Growth strain: ccdB Survival
  Copy number: Unknown
Gene/Insert
  Gene/Insert name: nrg1 type III sgRNA
  Species: D. rerio (zebrafish)
Terms and licenses: Academic/Nonprofit Terms; Industry Terms: Not Available to Industry
How to cite: pDest_U6_A2_CG2_T3_gRNA was a gift from William Talbot (Addgene plasmid # 199389 ; http://n2t.net/addgene:199389 ; RRID:Addgene_199389)
