[The description below was written by a language model from this plasmid's Addgene catalogue record and pLannotate feature annotations shown in this document.]
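Description:
pDest_U6_A2_CG2_T3_gRNA (also recorded as pDEL113) is an 8.2 kb Tol2 transposon Gateway destination vector built on the pDestTol2CG2-U6:gRNA backbone for cell-type-specific CRISPR mutagenesis in zebrafish. It replicates in E. coli from a high-copy ColE1/pUC-type origin and carries an ampicillin resistance gene on the backbone. The unrecombined Gateway cassette adds a chloramphenicol resistance gene and the ccdB gyrase toxin, which is why the plasmid is selected on both antibiotics and maintained in a ccdB-tolerant strain. A fragment annotated as medaka tyrosinase probably reflects Tol2-flanking sequence, although the Tol2 arms themselves are not annotated in the feature table.

The payload has three parts. The first is a preloaded sgRNA against zebrafish nrg1 type III, evidenced in the annotation by an S. pyogenes Cas9 guide RNA scaffold. The construct name and backbone indicate that it is driven by a U6 promoter, though that promoter and the spacer are not individually annotated. The second is an EGFP coding sequence followed by an SV40 polyadenylation signal. The "CG2" designation conventionally refers to a cmlc2 (heart) promoter driving EGFP as a transgenesis marker, but the promoter upstream of EGFP is not annotated here. The third is the attR-flanked CmR/ccdB cassette, which is replaced during a multisite LR reaction by entry-clone elements. In this system these would typically be a tissue-specific promoter and Cas9, but neither is part of this plasmid. After recombination, the resulting Tol2 transgene would express the guide ubiquitously while restricting Cas9, and therefore nrg1 type III disruption, to a chosen cell type. The associated study used this approach to examine Neuregulin signalling from sensory neurons in CNS myelination.
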