Features (pLannotate 1.2.2; 26 found; start..end, strand, type, name):
     21..125     +  promoter       AmpR promoter: bla
    126..986     +  CDS            AmpR: β-lactamase; bla; confers resistance to ampicillin, carbenicillin, and related antibiotics
   1157..1745    +  rep_origin     ori: high-copy-number ColE1/pMB1/pBR322/pUC origin of replication
   1928..2020    +  CDS            lacI (fragment): lac repressor; lacI; The lac repressor binds to the lac operator to inhibit transcription in E. coli. This inhibition can be relieved by adding lactose or isopropyl-β-D-thiogalactopyranoside (IPTG).
   2033..2054    +  protein_bind   CAP binding site: CAP binding activates transcription in the presence of cAMP. E. coli catabolite activator protein
   2069..2099    +  promoter       lac promoter: promoter for the E. coli lac operon
   2107..2123    +  protein_bind   lac operator: The lac repressor binds to the lac operator to inhibit transcription in E. coli. This inhibition can be relieved by adding lactose or isopropyl-β-D-thiogalactopyranoside (IPTG). lac repressor encoded by lacI
   2168..2186    +  promoter       T3 promoter: promoter for bacteriophage T3 RNA polymerase
   2199..2239    +  misc_feature   MCS (fragment): pBluescript multiple cloning site
   3694..4410    +  CDS            EGFP: EGFP is a basic (constitutively fluorescent) green fluorescent protein published in 1996, derived from Aequorea victoria. It is reported to be a rapidly-maturing weak dimer with moderate acid sensitivity.
   4439..4456    -  promoter       T7 promoter (fragment): promoter for bacteriophage T7 RNA polymerase
   4461..4593    -  polyA_signal   SV40 poly(A) signal: SV40 polyadenylation signal
   4609..4692    +  CDS            large T antigen (fragment): large T antigen from SV40 (simian virus 40)
   4715..4849    +  polyA_signal   SV40 poly(A) signal: SV40 polyadenylation signal
   5234..5309    +  misc_RNA       gRNA scaffold: guide RNA scaffold for the Streptococcus pyogenes CRISPR/Cas9 system
   5322..5342    -  CDS            lacZα (fragment): LacZα fragment of β-galactosidase; lacZ fragment
   5346..5469    +  protein_bind   attR3: mutant version of attR; recombination site for the Gateway® LR reaction LR Clonase™
   5494..5524    +  promoter       lac UV5 promoter: E. coli lac promoter with an "up" mutation
   5548..5577    +  promoter       cat promoter (fragment): promoter of the E. coli cat gene encoding chloramphenicol acetyltransferase
   5578..6258    +  CDS            CmR: chloramphenicol acetyltransferase confers resistance to chloramphenicol
   6415..6573    +  CDS            ccdA (fragment): CCDA_ECO57 - Also known as H, letA. Experimental evidence at protein level: Swiss-Prot protein existence level 1. Antitoxin component of a type II toxin-antitoxin (TA) system which inhibits the post-segregational killing (PSK) of plasmid-free cells, also referred to as a plasmid addiction system. Binds to and blocks the activity of CcdB; will also remove bound CcdB protein from the CcdB-GyrA complex by forming a CcdA-CcdB complex, a process termed rejuvenation. Functions as a transcriptional corepressor for the ccdAB operon, repression also requires CcdB (By similarity). From Escherichia coli
   6578..6883    +  CDS            ccdB: CcdB, a bacterial toxin that poisons DNA gyrase; ccdB; Plasmids containing the ccdB gene cannot be propagated in standard E. coli strains.
   6924..7043    -  protein_bind   attR1: mutant version of attR; recombination site for the Gateway® LR reaction LR Clonase™
   7027..7047    -  protein_bind   attB4: mutant version of attB; core recombination site for the Gateway® BP reaction BP Clonase™
   7629..7913    -  CDS            tyr (fragment): TYRO_ORYLA - Also known as tyro. Experimental evidence at transcript level: Swiss-Prot protein existence level 2. This is a copper-containing oxidase that functions in the formation of pigments such as melanins and other polyphenolic compounds. From Oryzias latipes (Japanese rice fish) (Japanese killifish).
   7916..8241    +  rep_origin     M13 ori (fragment) (sequence partly withheld): M13 bacteriophage origin of replication; arrow indicates direction of (+) strand synthesis
>Addgene plasmid #199389 | pDest_U6_A2_CG2_T3_gRNA | addgene full sequence | sequence record 412248 | Addgene NGS Result
GCACTTTTCGGGGAAATGTGCGCGGAACCCCTATTTGTTTATTTTTCTAAATACATTCAAATATGTATCC
GCTCATGAGACAATAACCCTGATAAATGCTTCAATAATATTGAAAAAGGAAGAGTATGAGTATTCAACAT
TTCCGTGTCGCCCTTATTCCCTTTTTTGCGGCATTTTGCCTTCCTGTTTTTGCTCACCCAGAAACGCTGG
TGAAAGTAAAAGATGCTGAAGATCAGTTGGGTGCACGAGTGGGTTACATCGAACTGGATCTCAACAGCGG
TAAGATCCTTGAGAGTTTTCGCCCCGAAGAACGTTTTCCAATGATGAGCACTTTTAAAGTTCTGCTATGT
GGCGCGGTATTATCCCGTATTGACGCCGGGCAAGAGCAACTCGGTCGCCGCATACACTATTCTCAGAATG
ACTTGGTTGAGTACTCACCAGTCACAGAAAAGCATCTTACGGATGGCATGACAGTAAGAGAATTATGCAG
TGCTGCCATAACCATGAGTGATAACACTGCGGCCAACTTACTTCTGACAACGATCGGAGGACCGAAGGAG
CTAACCGCTTTTTTGCACAACATGGGGGATCATGTAACTCGCCTTGATCGTTGGGAACCGGAGCTGAATG
AAGCCATACCAAACGACGAGCGTGACACCACGATGCCTGTAGCAATGGCAACAACGTTGCGCAAACTATT
AACTGGCGAACTACTTACTCTAGCTTCCCGGCAACAATTAATAGACTGGATGGAGGCGGATAAAGTTGCA
GGACCACTTCTGCGCTCGGCCCTTCCGGCTGGCTGGTTTATTGCTGATAAATCTGGAGCCGGTGAGCGTG
GGTCTCGCGGTATCATTGCAGCACTGGGGCCAGATGGTAAGCCCTCCCGTATCGTAGTTATCTACACGAC
GGGGAGTCAGGCAACTATGGATGAACGAAATAGACAGATCGCTGAGATAGGTGCCTCACTGATTAAGCAT
TGGTAACTGTCAGACCAAGTTTACTCATATATACTTTAGATTGATTTAAAACTTCATTTTTAATTTAAAA
GGATCTAGGTGAAGATCCTTTTTGATAATCTCATGACCAAAATGCCTTAACGTGAGTTTTCGTTCCACTG
AGCGTCAGACCCCGTAGAAAAGATCAAAGGATCTTCTTGAGATCCTTTTTTTCTGCGCGTAATCTGCTGC
TTGCAAACAAAAAAACCACCGCTACCAGCGGTGGTTTGTTTGCCGGATCAAGAGCTACCAACTCTTTTTC
CGAAGGTAACTGGCTTCAGCAGAGCGCAGATACCAAATACTGTTCTTCTAGTGTAGCCGTAGTTAGGCCA
CCACTTCAAGAACTCTGTAGCACCGCCTACATACCTCGCTCTGCTAATCCTGTTACCAGTGGCTGCTGCC
AGTGGCGATAAGTCGTGTCTTACCGGGTTGGACTCAAGACGATAGTTACCGGATAAGGCGCAGCGGTCGG
GCTGAACGGGGGGTTCGTGCACACAGCCCAGCTTGGAGCGAACGACCTACACCGAACTGAGATACCTACA
GCGTGAGCTATGAGAAAGCGCCACGCTTCCCGAAGGGAGAAAGGCGGACAGGTATCCGGTAAGCGGCAGG
GTCGGAACAGGAGAGCGCACGAGGGAGCTTCCAGGGGGAAACGCCTGGTATCTTTATAGTCCTGTCGGGT
TTCGCCACCTCTGACTTGAGCGTCGATTTTTGTGATGCTCGTCAGGGGGGCGGAGCCTATGGAAAAACGC
CAGCAACGCGGCCTTTTTACGGTTCCTGGCCTTTTGCTGGCCTTTTGCTCACATGTTCTTTCCTGCGTTA
TCCCCTGATTCTGTGGATAACCGTATTACCGCCTTTGAGTGAGCTGATACCGCTCGCCGCAGCCGAACGA
CCGAGCGCAGCGAGTCAGTGAGCGAGGAAGCGGAAGAGCGCCCAATACGCAAACCGCCTCTCCCCGCGCG
TTGGCCGATTCATTAATGCAGCTGGCACGACAGGTTTCCCGACTGGAAAGCGGGCAGTGAGCGCAACGCA
ATTAATGTGAGTTAGCTCACTCATTAGGCACCCCAGGCTTTACACTTTATGCTTCCGGCTCGTATGTTGT
GTGGAATTGTGAGCGGATAACAATTTCACACAGGAAACAGCTATGACCATGATTACGCCAAGCGCGCAAT
TAACCCTCACTAAAGGGAACAAAAGCTGGAGCTCCACCGCGGTGGCGGCCGCTCTAGAACTAGTGGATCT
GCTGGGCTTGCTGAAGGTAGGGGGTCAAGAACCAGAGGTGTAAAGTACTTGAGTAATTTTACTTGATTAC
TGTACTTAAGTATTATTTTTGGGGATTTTTACTTTACTTGAGTACAATTAAAAATCAATACTTTTACTTT
TACTTAATTACATTTTTTTAGAAAAAAAAGTACTTTTTACTCCTTACAATTTTATTTACAGTCAAAAAGT
ACTTATTTTTTGGAGATCACTTCATTCTATTTTCCCTTGCTATTACCAAACCAATTGAATTGCGCTGATG
CCCAGTTTAATTTAAATGTTATTTATTCTGCCTATGAAAATCGTTTTCACATTATATGAAATTGGTCAGA
CATGTTCATTGGTCCTTTGGAAGTGACGTCATGTCACATCTATTACCACAATGCACAGCACCTTGACCTG
GAAATTAGGGAAATTATAACAGTCAATCAGTGGAAGAAAATGGAGGAAGTATGTGATTCATCAGCAGCTG
CGAGCAGCACAGTCCAAAATCAGCCACAGGATCAAGAGCACCCGTGGCCGTATCTTCGCAGATCTAAAGC
TTAAATCAGTTGTGTTAAATAAGAGACATTCAAAATAAATGTAAATGAGCTCTCCAAATCAGCAGACTTA
ACATTCTTTAAAATGATTGATTCAATAGTGATAAAAATCAGGCATAGCCAGTTGTAACTTTAGATAAATT
ACAGAAAATGTCAAATACAGAGAACCGATTCTTTTTTATGATACATCCAAGCACACATTTAACACAATCC
AGGCAAACCCCGAATTTCACAGTCACAAGCACTGTTTGTACAAGAGCTTTGCCTAAGGACACACAGTCTC
TATAAGTCCAGGTCGTTGGTTTCACTCTTATTTTAAACATGTGACATTTTTCCTGCCATCCTGTCTTAGG
CTGCTGTTTGCTTCATTCCATGTCACATTAAATTCCTCAGTAGCACCTTTTACACACACAGCCAATCTTT
TCCAGAAAATTCAATTGCTTTGAAGAGATAATGTGTGAACAAATCCATTTAGAAAAGGAAAATTAAGAAT
TTGTAAAATCATCTGTAAATTGTTGGCATTCTTCTGTATATGAACATCACATCATTTACAGGTAAAGGTC
TGGTCATTAATTATATGACAATTTACTGGTATTATTTTGTGAAAGGGGCTATTTTCAATGCGTTCATCCA
TCCTTTTCATCCCTCAAATCTCTCATTCACGTCCCCCTCCCCATCTGCACACTTTATCTCATTTCCACCC
TGCTGGAATCTGAGCACTTGTGCAGTTATCAGGGCTCCTGTATTTAGGAGGCTCTGGGTGTCCATGTAGG
GGACGAACAGAAACACTGCAGACCTTTATAGAAGAACAATTGATAAGAGTCCTCATACATAAAGACTCCA
TTAGTAAGCCAGTGACCCAGGAGCCCAGACCAACAGCAAAGCAGACAGTGACCATGGTGAGCAAGGGCGA
AGAGCTGTTCACCGGGGTGGTGCCCATCCTGGTCGAGCTGGACGGCGACGTAAACGGCCACAAGTTCAGC
GTGTCCGGCGAGGGCGAGGGCGATGCCACCTACGGCAAGCTGACCCTGAAGTTCATCTGCACCACCGGCA
AGCTGCCCGTGCCCTGGCCCACCCTCGTGACCACCCTGACCTACGGCGTGCAGTGCTTCAGCCGCTACCC
CGACCACATGAAGCAGCACGACTTCTTCAAGTCCGCCATGCCCGAAGGCTACGTCCAGGAGCGCACCATC
TTCTTCAAGGACGACGGCAACTACAAGACCCGCGCCGAGGTGAAGTTCGAGGGCGACACCCTGGTGAACC
GCATCGAGCTGAAGGGCATCGACTTCAAGGAGGACGGCAACATCCTGGGGCACAAGCTGGAGTACAACTA
CAACAGCCACAACGTCTATATCATGGCCGACAAGCAGAAGAACGGCATCAAGGTGAACTTCAAGATCCGC
CACAACATCGAGGACGGCAGCGTGCAGCTCGCCGACCACTACCAGCAGAACACCCCCATCGGCGACGGCC
CCGTGCTGCTGCCCGACAACCACTACCTGAGCACCCAGTCCGCCCTGAGCAAAGACCCCAACGAGAAGCG
CGATCACATGGTCCTGCTGGAGTTCGTGACCGCCGCCGGGATCACTCTCGGCATGGACGAGCTGTACAAG
TAAAGCGGCCCCTCTCGAGCCTCTAGAACTATAGTGAGTCGTATTACGTAGATCCAGACATGATAAGATA
CATTGATGAGTTTGGACAAACCACAACTAGAATGCAGTGAAAAAAATGCTTTATTTGTGAAATTTGTGAT
GCTATTGCTTTATTTGTAACCATTATAAGCTGCAATAAACAAGAGATCTGATCTAGAGGATCATAATCAG
CCATACCACATTTGTAGAGGTTTTACTTGCTTTAAAAAACCTCCCACACCTCCCCCTGAACCTGAAACAT
AAAATGAATGCAATTGTTGTTGTTAACTTGTTTATTGCAGCTTATAATGGTTACAAATAAAGCAATAGCA
TCACAAATTTCACAAATAAAGCATTTTTTTCACTGCATTCTAGTTGTGGTTTGTCCAAACTCATCAATGT
ATCTTATCATGTCTGGATCATCATCGATGCGTCTTTTGTTCTGGTCATCAAGGAGGGGGGAATGTTCTGC
GCATGCCTGTGGGGGAGGGAGAAGGACACGTCACTGAAAACGTCCCTGCATCACACCGAGACACCCAATC
ACTCAAGCCGAGACCAGATAATTTTGCATATGCTTTAAAGTTTGAAAAATACCACGGTAAACCCTCACAC
AAACTCTGGATTTGAGATCTTTCAGGTTTTATCAGTTTGCAGGTTTATGTCACCATGATATAGGGTCAGA
CTTGATCTAAGGGAGCTGAATAAGTGGTTTAGTCACTCACCACCTCCCAAAAACATACCCAGAAGTCCCT
GGTATATATAGCTCTCCCTCCAGCTCTTGGTTCGGGACGGTGACAGCTCCGAGGTTTTAGAGCTAGAAAT
AGCAAGTTAAAATAAGGCTAGTCCGTTATCAACTTGAAAAAGTGGCACCGAGTCGGTGCTTTTTTGGTAC
CGTAAAACGACGGCCAGTGAATTATCAACTATGTATAATAAAGTTGAACGAGAAACGTAAAATGATATAA
ATATCAATATATTAAATTAGATTTTGCATAAAAAACAGACTACATAATACTGTAAAACACAACATATCCA
GTCACTATGGCGGCCGCATTAGGCACCCCAGGCTTTACACTTTATGCTTCCGGCTCGTATAATGTGTGGA
TTTTGAGTTAGGATCCGTCGAGATTTTCAGGAGCTAAGGAAGCTAAAATGGAGAAAAAAATCACTGGATA
TACCACCGTTGATATATCCCAATGGCATCGTAAAGAACATTTTGAGGCATTTCAGTCAGTTGCTCAATGT
ACCTATAACCAGACCGTTCAGCTGGATATTACGGCCTTTTTAAAGACCGTAAAGAAAAATAAGCACAAGT
TTTATCCGGCCTTTATTCACATTCTTGCCCGCCTGATGAATGCTCATCCGGAATTCCGTATGGCAATGAA
AGACGGTGAGCTGGTGATATGGGATAGTGTTCACCCTTGTTACACCGTTTTCCATGAGCAAACTGAAACG
TTTTCATCGCTCTGGAGTGAATACCACGACGATTTCCGGCAGTTTCTACACATATATTCGCAAGATGTGG
CGTGTTACGGTGAAAACCTGGCCTATTTCCCTAAAGGGTTTATTGAGAATATGTTTTTCGTCTCAGCCAA
TCCCTGGGTGAGTTTCACCAGTTTTGATTTAAACGTGGCCAATATGGACAACTTCTTCGCCCCCGTTTTC
ACCATGGGCAAATATTATACGCAAGGCGACAAGGTGCTGATGCCGCTGGCGATTCAGGTTCATCATGCCG
TTTGTGATGGCTTCCATGTCGGCAGAATGCTTAATGAATTACAACAGTACTGCGATGAGTGGCAGGCGGG
GCGTAATCTAGAGGATCCGGCTTACTAAAAGCCAGATAACAGTATGCGTATTTGCGCGCTGATTTTTGCG
GTATAAGAATATATACTGATATGTATACCCGAAGTATGTCAAAAAGAGGTATGCTATGAAGCAGCGTATT
ACAGTGACAGTTGACAGCGACAGCTATCAGTTGCTCAAGGCATATATGATGTCAATATCTCCGGTTCGGT
AAGCACAACCATGCAGAATGAAGCCCGTCGTCTGCGTGCCGAACGCTGGAAAGCGGAAAATCAGGAAGGG
ATGGCTGAGGTCGCCCGGTTTATTGAAATGAACGGCTCCTTTGCCGACGAGAACAGGGGCTGGTGAAATG
CAGTTTAAGGTTTACACCTATAAAAGAGAGAGCCGTTATCGTCTGTTTGTGGATGTACAGAGTGATATTA
TTGACACGCCCGGGCGACGGATGGTGATCCCCCTGGCCAGTGCACGTCTGCTGTCAGATAAAGTCCCCCG
TGAACTTTACCCGGTGGTGCATATCGGGGATGAAAGCTGGCGCATGATGACCACCGATATGGCCAGTGTG
CCGGTCTCCGTTATCGGGGAAGAAGTGGCTGATCTCAGCCACCGCGAAAATGACATCAAAAACGCCATTA
ACCTGATGTTCTGGGGAATATAAATGTCAGGCTCCCTTATACACAGCCAGTCTGCAGGTCGACCATAGTG
ACTGGATATGTTGTGTTTTACAGTATTATGTAGTCTGTTTTTTATGCAAAATCTAATTTAATATATTGAT
ATTTATATCATTTTACGTTTCTCGTTCAACTTTTCTATACAAAGTTGATAGCTTGGCGTAATCATGGTCA
TAGCTGTTTCCTGCTCGAGGGCCCATCTGGCCTGTGTTTCAGACACCAGGGAGTCTCTGCTCACGTTTCC
TGCTATTTGCAGCCTCTCTATCAAGACTAATACACCTCTTCCCGCATCGGCTGCCTGTGAGAGGCTTTTC
AGCACTGCAGGATTGCTTTTCAGCCCCAAAAGAGCTAGGCTTGACACTAACAATTTTGAGAATCAGCTTC
TACTGAAGTTAAATCTGAGGTTTTACAACTTTGAGTAGCGTGTACTGGCATTAGATTGTCTGTCTTATAG
TTTGATAATTAAATACAAACAGTTCTAAAGCAGGATAAAACCTTGTATGCATTTCATTTAATGTTTTTTG
AGATTAAAAGCTTAAACAAGAATCTCTAGTTTTCTTTCTTGCTTTTACTTTTACTTCCTTAATACTCAAG
TACAATTTTAATGGAGTACTTTTTTACTTTTACTCAAGTAAGATTCTAGCCAGATACTTTTACTTTTAAT
TGAGTAAAATTTTCCCTAAGTACTTGTACTTTCACTTGAGTAAAATTTTTGAGTACTTTTTACACCTCTG
TCAAGAACTCCTGGACAAACCTCTGACCTGTGTGGAACAGAGTGGATATGGGTGTCTGAACAGATATTCA
CGTCTTTTGCAGATCAGAGGGCATTTCTGGTGTTGTGCAATGACCTGGGTCCAACAGGTAGGCGTACTCG
TATCCAAGAGCATTGTTGGACAGGAGGTAGTCTCCATTCCTATAAAGAGGAAGGAATGGCACCATGTAGT
AGCCGTCATTGTGGCCAATTGGTGCATTGGTACGTGGGTAGATGGACCGGGGAGGCTGATGAGTTCTTAG
CCAGC
[86 nt withheld, positions 7916-8001]
A
[49 nt withheld, positions 8003-8051]
CCTTTGACGTTGGAGTCCACGTTCTTT
[37 nt withheld, positions 8079-8115]
ACCCTATCTCGGTCTATTCTTTTGATTTATAAGGGATTTTGCCGATTTCGGCCTATTGGTTAAAAAATGA
GCTGATTTAACAAAAATTTAACGCGAATTTTAACAAAATATTAACGCTTACAATTTAGGTG
